>Addgene plasmid #148050 | pAc5.1B-EGFP-DmPAN3-dsRNAres_Y | depositor full sequence | sequence record 290497 | Full Sequence
CTTCAAGGAATTAATTCTATATTCTAAAAACACAAATGATACTTCTAAAAAAAATCATGAATGGCATCAA
CTCTGAATCAAATCTTTGCAGATGCACCTACTTCTCATTTCCACTGTCACATCATTTTTCCAGATCTCGC
TGCCTGTTATGTGGCCCACAAACCAAGACACGTTTTATGGCCATTAAAGCTGGCTGATCGTCGCCAAACA
CCAAATACATATCAATATGTACATTCGAGAAAGAAGCGATCAAAGAAGCGTCTTCGGGCGAGTAGGAGAA
TGCGGAGGAGAAGGAGAACGAGCTGATCTAGTATCTCTCCACAATCCAATGCCAACTGACCAACTGGCCA
TATTCGGAGCAATTTGAAGCCAATTTCCATCGCCTGGCGATCGCTCCATTCTTGGCTATATGTTTTTCAC
CGTTCCCGGGGCCATTTTCAAAGACTCGTCGGTAAGATAAGATTGTGTCACTCGCTGTCTCTCTTCATTT
GTCGAAGAATGCTGAGGAATTTCGCGATGACGTCGGCGAGTATTTTGAAGAATGAGAATAATTTGTATTT
ATACGAAAATCAGTTAGTGGAATTTTCTACAAAAACATGTTATCTATAGATAATTTTGTTGCAAAATATG
TTGACTATGACAAAGATTGTATGTATATACCTTTAATGTATTCTCATTTTCTTATGTATTTATAATGGCA
ATGATGATACTGATGATATTTTAAGATGATGCCAGACCACAGGCTGATTTCTGCGTCTTTTGCCGAACGC
AGTGCATGTGCGGTTGTTGTTTTTTGGAATAGTTTCAATTTTCGGACTGTCCGCTTTGATTTCAGTTTCT
TGGCTTATTCAAAAAGCAAAGTAAAGCCAAAAAAGCGAGATGGCAATACCAAATGCGGCAAAACGGTAGT
GGAAGGAAAGGGGTGCGGGGCAGCGGAAGGAAGGGTGGGGCGGGGCGTGGCGGGGTCTGTGGCTGGGCGC
GACGTCACCGACGTTGGAGCCACTCCTTTGACCATGTGTGCGTGTGTGTATTATTCGTGTCTCGCCACTC
GCCGGTTGTTTTTTTCTTTTTATCTCGCTCTCTCTAGCGCCATCTCGTACGCATGCTCAACGCACCGCAT
GTTGCCGTGTCCTTTATGCGTCATTTTGGCTCGAAATAGGCAATTATTTAAACAAAGATTAGTCAACGAA
AACGCTAAAATAAATAAGTCTACAATATGGTTACTTATTGCCATGTGTGTGCAGCCAACGATAGCAACAA
AAGCAACAACACAGTGGCTTTCCCTCTTTCACTTTTTGTTTGCAAGCGCGTGCGAGCAAGACGGCACGAC
CGGCAAACGCAATTACGCTGACAAAGAGCAGACGAAGTTTTGGCCGAAAAACATCAAGGCGCCTGATACG
AATGCATTTGCAATAACAATTGCGATATTTAATATTGTTTATGAAGCTGTTTGACTTCAAAACACACAAA
AAAAAAAATAAAACAAATTATTTGAAAGAGAATTAGGAATCGGACAGCTTATCGTTACGGGCTAACAGCA
CACCGAGACGAAATAGCTTACCTGACGTCACAGCCTCTGGAAGAACTGCCGCCAAGCAGAGAGAGAGAGA
AAAAGAGGGAGAGCAGCTTAGACCGCATGTGCTTGTGTGTGAGGCGTCTCTCTCTTCGTCTCCTGTTTGC
GCAAACGCATAGACTGCACTGAGAAAATCGATTACCTATTTTTTATGAATGAATATTTGCACTATTACTA
TTCAAAACTATTAAGATAGCAATCACATTCAATAGCCAAATACTATACCACCTGAGCGATGCAACGAAAT
GATCAATTTGAGCAAAAATGCTGCATATTTAGGACGGCATCATTATAGAAATGCTTCTTGCTGTGTACTT
TTCTCTCGTCTGGCAGCTGTTTCGCCGTTATTGTTAAAACCGGCTTAAGTTAGGTGTGTTTTCTACGACT
AGTGATGCCCCTACTAGAAGATGTGTGTTGCACAAATGTCCCTGAATAACCAATTTGAAGTGCAGATAGC
AGTAAACGTAAGCTAATATGAATATTATTTAACTGTAATGTTTTAATATCGCTGGACATTACTAATAAAC
CCACTATAAACACATGTACATATGTATGTTTTGGCATACAATGAGTAGTTGGGGAAAAAATGTGTAAAAG
CACCGTGACCATCACAGCATAAAGATAACCAGCTGAAGTATCGAATATGAGTAACCCCCAAATTGAATCA
CATGCCGCAACTGATAGGACCCATGGAAGTACACTCTTCATGGCGATATACAAGACACACACAAGCACGA
ACACCCAGTTGCGGAGGAAATTCTCCGTAAATGAAAACCCAATCGGCGAACAATTCATACCCATATATGG
TAAAAGTTTTGAACGCGACTTGAGAGCGGAGAGCATTGCGGCTGATAAGGTTTTAGCGCTAAGCGGGCTT
TATAAAACGGGCTGCGGGACCAGTTTTCATATCACTACCGTTTGAGTTCTTGTGCTGTGTGGATACTCCT
CCCGACACAAAGCCGCTCCATCAGCCAGCAGTCGTCTAATCCAGAGACCCCGGATCGGGGTACCAACATG
GTGAGCAAGGGCGAGGAGCTGTTCACCGGGGTGGTGCCCATCCTGGTCGAGCTGGACGGCGACGTAAACG
GCCACAAGTTCAGCGTGTCCGGCGAGGGCGAGGGCGATGCCACCTACGGCAAGCTGACCCTGAAGTTCAT
CTGCACCACCGGCAAGCTGCCCGTGCCCTGGCCCACCCTCGTGACCACCCTGACCTACGGCGTGCAGTGC
TTCAGCCGCTACCCCGACCACATGAAGCAGCACGACTTCTTCAAGTCCGCCATGCCCGAAGGCTACGTCC
AGGAGCGCACCATCTTCTTCAAGGACGACGGCAACTACAAGACCCGCGCCGAGGTGAAGTTCGAGGGCGA
CACCCTGGTGAACCGCATCGAGCTGAAGGGCATCGACTTCAAGGAGGACGGCAACATCCTGGGGCACAAG
CTGGAGTACAACTACAACAGCCACAACGTCTATATCATGGCCGACAAGCAGAAGAACGGCATCAAGGTGA
ACTTCAAGATCCGCCACAACATCGAGGACGGCAGCGTGCAGCTCGCCGACCACTACCAGCAGAACACCCC
CATCGGCGACGGCCCCGTGCTGCTGCCCGACAACCACTACCTGAGCACCCAGTCCGCCCTGAGCAAAGAC
CCCAACGAGAAGCGCGATCACATGGTCCTGCTGGAGTTCGTGACCGCCGCCGGGATCACTCTCGGCATGG
ACGAGCTGTACAAGCCAAGCTTGAATTCTATGTGTTCCACATACGGCCTGCTTTCATTCGAATTCTCGGA
CACCGCCGCCATGGACCCGATCTTTTTTTCCCCGACCAACGGCATTCCCAGTGAATCGAAGCTGGCTACA
TACATGAACCGCCAAAACGTGGCTACGCCCTCCGGATACGGTTTGAACAATGGATTTAGTCTTCTCAACC
TGGACTCCCCGCTCAACAAGAAAAGCCAAGTGACCCCCCAATCCCCGGAATTTATCCCCACCCGTCTCGG
ATCCACCCCGAATTTTTACGCCCCGTACCATAATGCCCCGATGCAGCTATCGAACGGACTGAACGGAGTG
AACGGTCTAACGGCTGCTGCTGCTGCGGCCGCCGCCGCTGCTGCTGCTGCTGCTGCTGCCGTCCCGAGCA
GCACCAGTTCCGCCAGCAGCGCTTCCGTCACGATTTCCAAGACCGCTAATGGCGGAGCTAGCATGCTGGC
TTTGCAGAAAACGGCTAGCATTGCTTCAGTTACGATTGCCCAGCAACAACCGCAACACCCGCAAAAGCAA
CAGCAACACCCCCCCTCCGTCGGAGGCGGCGCCGTCAGCGCTGCTAGCGCTCCGATCGCTATCTCGGGAG
CCCCGCCCAACCCGGCTGCGGCCCCCTTTGTGTCCTCCATGAGCGCCCAAACCCCCTTGAAAGGACGAGG
AGCTATGATGCGTCAAGAGTCGCCGACCGCTGCTATGATCTCCGGAGCCGGTCCGGGCGAAAAATCGCCA
CCGCACGGGATGACGCCGCACGGAGCATCGCCCATACCATCAGCGCTGCCCACCAGCGTGCACCAGGAGA
ACGTAGGCGGCACCATATACTTCTATCCGACTGCCAACGCACAGAACAGCCAGCCCGTCGTCAATTCCAT
GGTGGTGGATGGAACGCATCCGGCTCTCCATGGCGTGAGTGCTGTGGCGCCGATGAGTGCGGGCGTTCCG
GCGGCCATGATGTACACGGGGCATGTGTATCCGGGACCGTCCTCCAACGTGGTCACCATGCAGCCAAAGA
CGCTGCTGGAGTCGGCCTTCTTTATGCCCGACGAGATGCGCGCCGAAGTCCTCGCCCGCAACGAGATCTC
TAACCTGATCATGGACGCAGCGGAGGCTGCGCAGCACGCTCTACCGCTGGAGGTGGAGAACTACCATGCC
CTGTATCCACTGGAACCGCCGGCGCAGCCGTTGCACGCCAAGCTCACGTTCCCCGCCACCACTTATAGGG
CCACGCACAACACGACGGGCTACAAGTACTGCCTGCGAAGAATACATGGTTTCCGCCTGCAGTCGACCAA
GTGCATGACGCTGGTGGAGATGTGGAAGAAGCTGCAGCACACGAATGTGGTACAACTGCGTGAGGTGTTC
ACGACGAAAGCATTTGGTGATAACTCTTTAGTATTAGTGTACGACTATCATCCCGGCTCACAAACATTAC
TGGCCAAATACTTCACTCCGGCGCCAGAGACCAACGGGTACACTGATCCATTCCAAGGCGAGGCCCGCCC
CTTCAGTCATAAGAGTAACATGCAGCGAACGAGCAATGGACCGCTGCTACCGGAGGCCACCATCTGGTCG
ATCATCATGCAGCTGACCGCCGGCTTAAAAGCCATCCACCATGCCGGTCTTGCCTGCAAGGTTCTGGATC
CCACAAAGATTATAGTGACGGGCAAGCGTGTACGGTTTAGCTCATGCTGCATTTCGGATATAACGCAATT
CGATCCGAATGCATCCAATCCCTTGGCGCTGGTTAATATGCATCAGCAGGACGATCTGACCGCTTTGGGT
CGCTTAGTATTAGCTTTGGCCTGCCGCTGTCTTCAATCCGTGCAACGCGACAATGTCCAGTCCAGCATCG
ATATGGTCACGCGAAACTACTCCACCGATCTGCGAAACTTTATTGTTTACCTCTTCACCACCAATAATCG
TCGCTCCGTGACCGACCTGATGCCGATGATTGGTGCCCGCTTCTATACGCAACTGGATGCACTGCAGAGC
AAAATTGATATGCAGGAGGACGAGTTGGCCAAGGAGATGGAGAACGGGCGGTTATATCGCATTTTGGTCA
AACTTAATAGCATCAACGAGCGACCCGACTTTAATCTGGACTGCACTTGGTCTGAGACTGGTGATAGATA
CATGTTGAAATTATTCCGTGATTATTTGTTCCATTCCGTCACTGAGGATGGCCGGCCCTGGCTAGATCAC
GCACACATTGTACAATGCCTCAACAAGCTGGATGCTGGCTCCATAGAGCGCGTGCAACTGATGTCCCGCG
ACGAGCAATCGGTACTCATCGTCTCCTATGCTGAACTCAAGAATTGTCTGGAGAACGCCTTCTCCGAACT
GATGTCAAGTGCGGCCAACTGAGCGGCCGCTCGAGTCTAGAGGGCCCGCGGTTCGAAGGTAAGCCTATCC
CTAACCCTCTCCTCGGTCTCGATTCTACGCGTACCGGTCATCATCACCATCACCATTGAGTTTAAACCCG
CTGATCAGCCTCGACTGTGCCTTCTAAGGCCTGAGCTCGCTGATCAGCCTCGATCGAGGATCCAGACATG
ATAAGATACATTGATGAGTTTGGACAAACCACAACTAGAATGCAGTGAAAAAAATGCTTTATTTGTGAAA
TTTGTGATGCTATTGCTTTATTTGTAACCATTATAAGCTGCAATAAACAAGTTAACAACAACAATTGCAT
TCATTTTATGTTTCAGGTTCAGGGGGAGGTGTGGGAGGTTTTTTAAAGCAAGTAAAACCTCTACAAATGT
GGTATGGCTGATTATGATCAGTCGACCGATGCCCTTGAGAGCCTTCAACCCAGTCAGCTCCTTCCGGTGG
GCGCGGGGCATGACTATCGTCGCCGCACTTATGACTGTCTTCTTTATCATGCAACTCGTAGGACAGGTGC
CGGCAGCGCTCTGGGTCATTTTCGGCGAGGACCGCTTTCGCTGGAGCGCGACGATGATCGGCCTGTCGCT
TGCGGTATTCGGAATCTTGCACGCCCTCGCTCAAGCCTTCGTCACTGGTCCCGCCACCAAACGTTTCGGC
GAGAAGCAGGCCATTATCGCCGGCATGGCGGCCGACGCGCTGGGCTACGTCTTGCTGGCGTTCGCGACGC
GAGGCTGGATGGCCTTCCCCATTATGATTCTTCTCGCTTCCGGCGGCATCGGGATGCCCGCGTTGCAGGC
CATGCTGTCCAGGCAGGTAGATGACGACCATCAGGGACAGCTTCAAGGATCGCTCGCGGCTCTTACCAGC
CAGCAAAAGGCCAGGAACCGTAAAAAGGCCGCGTTGCTGGCGTTTTTCCATAGGCTCCGCCCCCCTGACG
AGCATCACAAAAATCGACGCTCAAGTCAGAGGTGGCGAAACCCGACAGGACTATAAAGATACCAGGCGTT
TCCCCCTGGAAGCTCCCTCGTGCGCTCTCCTGTTCCGACCCTGCCGCTTACCGGATACCTGTCCGCCTTT
CTCCCTTCGGGAAGCGTGGCGCTTTCTCAATGCTCACGCTGTAGGTATCTCAGTTCGGTGTAGGTCGTTC
GCTCCAAGCTGGGCTGTGTGCACGAACCCCCCGTTCAGCCCGACCGCTGCGCCTTATCCGGTAACTATCG
TCTTGAGTCCAACCCGGTAAGACACGACTTATCGCCACTGGCAGCAGCCACTGGTAACAGGATTAGCAGA
GCGAGGTATGTAGGCGGTGCTACAGAGTTCTTGAAGTGGTGGCCTAACTACGGCTACACTAGAAGGACAG
TATTTGGTATCTGCGCTCTGCTGAAGCCAGTTACCTTCGGAAAAAGAGTTGGTAGCTCTTGATCCGGCAA
ACAAACCACCGCTGGTAGCGGTGGTTTTTTTGTTTGCAAGCAGCAGATTACGCGCAGAAAAAAAGGATCT
CAAGAAGATCCTTTGATCTTTTCTACGGGGTCTGACGCTCAGTGGAACGAAAACTCACGTTAAGGGATTT
TGGTCATGAGATTATCAAAAAGGATCTTCACCTAGATCCTTTTAAATTAAAAATGAAGTTTTAAATCAAT
CTAAAGTATATATGAGTAAACTTGGTCTGACAGTTACCAATGCTTAATCAGTGAGGCACCTATCTCAGCG
ATCTGTCTATTTCGTTCATCCATAGTTGCCTGACTCCCCGTCGTGTAGATAACTACGATACGGGAGGGCT
TACCATCTGGCCCCAGTGCTGCAATGATACCGCGAGACCCACGCTCACCGGCTCCAGATTTATCAGCAAT
AAACCAGCCAGCCGGAAGGGCCGAGCGCAGAAGTGGTCCTGCAACTTTATCCGCCTCCATCCAGTCTATT
AATTGTTGCCGGGAAGCTAGAGTAAGTAGTTCGCCAGTTAATAGTTTGCGCAACGTTGTTGCCATTGCTG
CAGGCATCGTGGTGTCACGCTCGTCGTTTGGTATGGCTTCATTCAGCTCCGGTTCCCAACGATCAAGGCG
AGTTACATGATCCCCCATGTTGTGCAAAAAAGCGGTTAGCTCCTTCGGTCCTCCGATCGTTGTCAGAAGT
AAGTTGGCCGCAGTGTTATCACTCATGGTTATGGCAGCACTGCATAATTCTCTTACTGTCATGCCATCCG
TAAGATGCTTTTCTGTGACTGGTGAGTACTCAACCAAGTCATTCTGAGAATAGTGTATGCGGCGACCGAG
TTGCTCTTGCCCGGCGTCAACACGGGATAATACCGCGCCACATAGCAGAACTTTAAAAGTGCTCATCATT
GGAAAACGTTCTTCGGGGCGAAAACTCTCAAGGATCTTACCGCTGTTGAGATCCAGTTCGATGTAACCCA
CTCGTGCACCCAACTGATCTTCAGCATCTTTTACTTTCACCAGCGTTTCTGGGTGAGCAAAAACAGGAAG
GCAAAATGCCGCAAAAAAGGGAATAAGGGCGACACGGAAATGTTGAATACTCATACTCTTCCTTTTTCAA
TATTATTGAAGCATTTATCAGGGTTATTGTCTCATGAGCGGATACATATTTGAATGTATTTAGAAAAATA
AACAAATAGGGGTTCCGCGCACATTTCCCCGAAAAGTGCCACCTGACGTCTAAGAAACCATTATTATCAT
GACATTAACCTATAAAAATAGGCGTATCACGAGGCCCTTTCGT
Features (pLannotate 1.2.2; 10 found; start..end, strand, type, name):
     56..2568    +  promoter       Ac5 promoter: Drosophila melanogaster actin 5C promoter
   2588..3304    +  CDS            EGFP: EGFP is a basic (constitutively fluorescent) green fluorescent protein published in 1996, derived from Aequorea victoria. It is reported to be a rapidly-maturing weak dimer with moderate acid sensitivity.
   3320..5689    +  CDS            PAN3: PAN3_DROME - Experimental evidence at protein level: Swiss-Prot protein existence level 1. Regulatory subunit of the poly(A)-nuclease (PAN) deadenylation complex, one of two cytoplasmic mRNA deadenylases involved in general and miRNA-mediated mRNA turnover. PAN specifically shortens poly(A) tails of RNA and the activity is stimulated by poly(A)-binding protein (PABP). PAN deadenylation is followed by rapid degradation of the shortened mRNA tails by the CCR4-NOT complex. Deadenylated mRNAs are then degraded by two alternative mechanisms, namely exosome-mediated 3'-5' exonucleolytic degradation,
   5728..5769    +  CDS            V5 tag: epitope tag from simian virus 5
   5869..6003    -  polyA_signal   SV40 poly(A) signal: SV40 polyadenylation signal
   6026..6110    -  CDS            large T antigen (fragment): large T antigen from SV40 (simian virus 40)
   6111..6581    +  CDS            TcR (fragment): tetracycline efflux protein; tet; confers resistance to tetracycline
   6625..7213    -  rep_origin     ori: high-copy-number ColE1/pMB1/pBR322/pUC origin of replication
   7384..8244    -  CDS            AmpR: β-lactamase; bla; confers resistance to ampicillin, carbenicillin, and related antibiotics
   8245..8349    -  promoter       AmpR promoter: bla
