[The description below was written by a language model from this plasmid's Addgene catalogue record and pLannotate feature annotations shown in this document.]
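Description:
pAc5.1B-EGFP-DmPAN3-dsRNAres_Y is an 8,443-nt insect expression plasmid for constitutive production of a GFP-tagged Drosophila melanogaster PAN3 protein in fly cells. The catalogue lists the backbone as unknown, although the name and the annotated parts point to a pAc5.1-type vector. It is maintained in E. coli through a ColE1/pUC-type origin and selected with ampicillin via the β-lactamase gene and its bla promoter. The record lists it as low copy even though the annotated origin is of the high-copy class. A fragment of a tetracycline resistance gene and a small piece of SV40 large T antigen are also annotated. These appear to be non-functional backbone remnants.

The expression cassette is driven by the Drosophila actin 5C (Ac5) promoter, a strong constitutive promoter in insect cells. It is followed by an EGFP coding sequence placed just upstream of the PAN3 (CG11486) open reading frame, an arrangement consistent with an N-terminal EGFP fusion. A V5 epitope tag from the vector lies downstream of PAN3, but the record does not show whether it is read in frame or excluded by a stop codon. An SV40 polyadenylation signal follows the cassette.

PAN3 is the regulatory subunit of the PAN2–PAN3 deadenylase complex, which shortens mRNA poly(A) tails during general and miRNA-mediated mRNA decay. The "dsRNAres" designation indicates a dsRNA-resistant version of the coding sequence, which would suit complementation experiments in which endogenous PAN3 is depleted by RNAi and the tagged transgene is expressed in its place. The specific sequence changes and the meaning of the "_Y" suffix are not stated. The depositor notes that the supplied sequence may be theoretical or predicted.
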