Addgene plasmid #148050: pAc5.1B-EGFP-DmPAN3-dsRNAres_Y
Purpose: Insect Expression of DmPAN3-dsRNAres
Depositing lab: Elisa Izaurralde. Depositing organization: Max Planck Institute for Developmental Biology. Publication: An asymmetric PAN3 dimer recruits a single PAN2 exonuclease to mediate mRNA deadenylation and decay. Jonas S, Christie M, Peter D, Bhandari D, Loh B, Huntzinger E, Weichenrieder O, Izaurralde E. Nat Struct Mol Biol. 2014 Jul;21(7):599-608. doi: 10.1038/nsmb.2837. Epub 2014 Jun 1. PubMed 24880343.
Backbone
  Vector backbone: Unknown
  Vector type: Insect Expression
Growth in bacteria
  Bacterial resistance: Ampicillin, 100 μg/mL
  Growth temperature: 37°C
  Growth strain: DH5alpha
  Copy number: Low Copy
Gene/Insert
  Gene/Insert name: DmPAN3-dsRNAres
  Species: D. melanogaster (fly)
  Entrez Gene: CG11486 (a.k.a. Dmel_CG11486, Dmel\CG11486, PAN3)
  Cloning method: Unknown
Terms and licenses: Academic/Nonprofit Terms; Industry Terms: Not Available to Industry
Depositor comments: ORF extracted from the NCBI: LD14901 Plasmids from this collection were made available to the research community and donated after the lab closed. Please note that the sequence provided by the depositing laboratory may be theoretical/predicted or based on Sanger sequencing results. There may be discrepancies between sequencing results obtained by Addgene and the depositor sequence. If an Addgene verified sequence is not available, please contact before placing your order to request that our lab fully sequence the plasmid.
How to cite: pAc5.1B-EGFP-DmPAN3-dsRNAres_Y was a gift from Elisa Izaurralde (Addgene plasmid # 148050 ; http://n2t.net/addgene:148050 ; RRID:Addgene_148050)
